>Addgene plasmid #224003 | AiP12687 - pAAV-AiE0649h-minBG-SYFP2-WPRE3-BGHpA (Alias: CN2687) | addgene full sequence | sequence record 449770 | Addgene NGS Result
CCTGCAGGCAGCTGCGCGCTCGCTCGCTCACTGAGGCCGCCCGGGCAAAGCCCGGGCGTCGGGCGACCTT
TGGTCGCCCGGCCTCAGTGAGCGAGCGAGCGCGCAGAGAGGGAGTGGCCAACTCCATCACTAGGGGTTCC
TGCGGCCGCACGCGTGCGGCAGGAATTTAAAGAGGCAGAAGTTCATTTCCTGTGATTTATGGGACTTTGC
TGACTTTCACGCTCCGGTTCTAGGGACAGGGAGACCCTCCCTGCGGGAGCCGCTGCTAGAGGGAAAGGCA
GCGTTGGATCGGATGCCGGCCCCAGCCTGGGAGACGTGCTTCCTCTGCAGCCTGTGATCAGGAGCGAAGT
GTAGAGACCAGAATCGTTCAGAGGCAGGGCTGGTCCCTGTTGATTTATGACTCAGGCAAACAGTCCATTC
ATCCGTCAGCGGCTCCACTTCTATCCCCAGCTTACTGGAGGCAGAAGAATGTCCCCTGGAAGTGGTCTGA
GCTGCTTCCTGTGGTGGCCCCATTCCTCCGGGTGGGGGATCCTATTTTTAGAGGGCCACCATTGCCATGA
AGGTCCAGAGCTCGGGCTGGGCATAAAAGTCAGGGCAGAGCCATCTATTGCTTACATTTGCTTCTGGGAT
CCAGATCTTTCGAAGCTAGCGCTACCGGTCGCCACCATGGTGAGCAAGGGCGAGGAGCTGTTCACCGGGG
TGGTGCCCATCCTGGTCGAGCTGGACGGCGACGTAAACGGCCACAAGTTCAGCGTGTCCGGCGAGGGCGA
GGGCGATGCCACCTACGGCAAGCTGACCCTGAAGCTGATCTGCACCACCGGCAAGCTGCCCGTGCCCTGG
CCCACCCTCGTGACCACCCTGGGCTACGGCGTGCAGTGCTTCGCCCGCTACCCCGACCACATGAAGCAGC
ACGACTTCTTCAAGTCCGCCATGCCCGAAGGCTACGTCCAGGAGCGCACCATCTTCTTCAAGGACGACGG
CAACTACAAGACCCGCGCCGAGGTGAAGTTCGAGGGCGACACCCTGGTGAACCGCATCGAGCTGAAGGGC
ATCGACTTCAAGGAGGACGGCAACATCCTGGGGCACAAGCTGGAGTACAACTACAACAGCCACAACGTCT
ATATCACCGCCGACAAGCAGAAGAACGGCATCAAGGCCAACTTCAAGATCCGCCACAACATCGAGGACGG
CGGCGTGCAGCTCGCCGACCACTACCAGCAGAACACCCCCATCGGCGACGGCCCCGTGCTGCTGCCCGAC
AACCACTACCTGAGCTACCAGTCCAAGCTGAGCAAAGACCCCAACGAGAAGCGCGATCACATGGTCCTGC
TGGAGTTCGTGACCGCCGCCGGGATCACTCTCGGCATGGACGAGCTGTACAAGTAAGTCGACGGCGCGCC
GCGGCCGCGAATTCGATATCATAATCAACCTCTGGATTACAAAATTTGTGAAAGATTGACTGGTATTCTT
AACTATGTTGCTCCTTTTACGCTATGTGGATACGCTGCTTTAATGCCTTTGTATCATGCTATTGCTTCCC
GTATGGCTTTCATTTTCTCCTCCTTGTATAAATCCTGGTTAGTTCTTGCCACGGCGGAACTCATCGCCGC
CTGCCTTGCCCGCTGCTGGACAGGGGCTCGGCTGTTGGGCACTGACAATTCCGTGGCTCGAGAGATCTTC
GACTGTGCCTTCTAGTTGCCAGCCATCTGTTGTTTGCCCCTCCCCCGTGCCTTCCTTGACCCTGGAAGGT
GCCACTCCCACTGTCCTTTCCTAATAAAATGAGGAAATTGCATCGCATTGTCTGAGTAGGTGTCATTCTA
TTCTGGGGGGTGGGGTGGGGCAGGACAGCAAGGGGGAGGATTGGGAAGACAATAGCAGGCATGAGATCTC
ACGTGCGGACCGAGCGGCCGCAGGAACCCCTAGTGATGGAGTTGGCCACTCCCTCTCTGCGCGCTCGCTC
GCTCACTGAGGCCGGGCGACCAAAGGTCGCCCGACGCCCGGGCTTTGCCCGGGCGGCCTCAGTGAGCGAG
CGAGCGCGCAGCTGCCTGCAGGGGCGCCTGATGCGGTATTTTCTCCTTACGCATCTGTGCGGTATTTCAC
ACCGCATA
[142 nt withheld, positions 2109-2250]
C
[141 nt withheld, positions 2252-2392]
CCTTTGACGTTGGAGTCCACGTTCTTT
[37 nt withheld, positions 2420-2456]
ACCCTATCTCGGGCTATTCTTTTGATTTATAAGGGATTTTGCCGATTTCGGCCTATTGGTTAAAAAATGA
GCTGATTTAACAAAAATTTAACGCGAATTTTAACAAAATATTAACGTTTACAATTTTATGGTGCACTCTC
AGTACAATCTGCTCTGATGCCGCATAGTTAAGCCAGCCCCGACACCCGCCAACACCCGCTGACGCGCCCT
GACGGGCTTGTCTGCTCCCGGCATCCGCTTACAGACAAGCTGTGACCGTCTCCGGGAGCTGCATGTGTCA
GAGGTTTTCACCGTCATCACCGAAACGCGCGAGACGAAAGGGCCTCGTGATACGCCTATTTTTATAGGTT
AATGTCATGATAATAATGGTTTCTTAGACGTCAGGTGGCACTTTTCGGGGAAATGTGCGCGGAACCCCTA
TTTGTTTATTTTTCTAAATACATTCAAATATGTATCCGCTCATGAGACAATAACCCTGATAAATGCTTCA
ATAATATTGAAAAAGGAAGAGTATGAGTATTCAACATTTCCGTGTCGCCCTTATTCCCTTTTTTGCGGCA
TTTTGCCTTCCTGTTTTTGCTCACCCAGAAACGCTGGTGAAAGTAAAAGATGCTGAAGATCAGTTGGGTG
CACGAGTGGGTTACATCGAACTGGATCTCAACAGCGGTAAGATCCTTGAGAGTTTTCGCCCCGAAGAACG
TTTTCCAATGATGAGCACTTTTAAAGTTCTGCTATGTGGCGCGGTATTATCCCGTATTGACGCCGGGCAA
GAGCAACTCGGTCGCCGCATACACTATTCTCAGAATGACTTGGTTGAGTACTCACCAGTCACAGAAAAGC
ATCTTACGGATGGCATGACAGTAAGAGAATTATGCAGTGCTGCCATAACCATGAGTGATAACACTGCGGC
CAACTTACTTCTGACAACGATCGGAGGACCGAAGGAGCTAACCGCTTTTTTGCACAACATGGGGGATCAT
GTAACTCGCCTTGATCGTTGGGAACCGGAGCTGAATGAAGCCATACCAAACGACGAGCGTGACACCACGA
TGCCTGTAGCAATGGCAACAACGTTGCGCAAACTATTAACTGGCGAACTACTTACTCTAGCTTCCCGGCA
ACAATTAATAGACTGGATGGAGGCGGATAAAGTTGCAGGACCACTTCTGCGCTCGGCCCTTCCGGCTGGC
TGGTTTATTGCTGATAAATCTGGAGCCGGTGAGCGTGGGTCTCGCGGTATCATTGCAGCACTGGGGCCAG
ATGGTAAGCCCTCCCGTATCGTAGTTATCTACACGACGGGGAGTCAGGCAACTATGGATGAACGAAATAG
ACAGATCGCTGAGATAGGTGCCTCACTGATTAAGCATTGGTAACTGTCAGACCAAGTTTACTCATATATA
CTTTAGATTGATTTAAAACTTCATTTTTAATTTAAAAGGATCTAGGTGAAGATCCTTTTTGATAATCTCA
TGACCAAAATCCCTTAACGTGAGTTTTCGTTCCACTGAGCGTCAGACCCCGTAGAAAAGATCAAAGGATC
TTCTTGAGATCCTTTTTTTCTGCGCGTAATCTGCTGCTTGCAAACAAAAAAACCACCGCTACCAGCGGTG
GTTTGTTTGCCGGATCAAGAGCTACCAACTCTTTTTCCGAAGGTAACTGGCTTCAGCAGAGCGCAGATAC
CAAATACTGTCCTTCTAGTGTAGCCGTAGTTAGGCCACCACTTCAAGAACTCTGTAGCACCGCCTACATA
CCTCGCTCTGCTAATCCTGTTACCAGTGGCTGCTGCCAGTGGCGATAAGTCGTGTCTTACCGGGTTGGAC
TCAAGACGATAGTTACCGGATAAGGCGCAGCGGTCGGGCTGAACGGGGGGTTCGTGCACACAGCCCAGCT
TGGAGCGAACGACCTACACCGAACTGAGATACCTACAGCGTGAGCTATGAGAAAGCGCCACGCTTCCCGA
AGGGAGAAAGGCGGACAGGTATCCGGTAAGCGGCAGGGTCGGAACAGGAGAGCGCACGAGGGAGCTTCCA
GGGGGAAACGCCTGGTATCTTTATAGTCCTGTCGGGTTTCGCCACCTCTGACTTGAGCGTCGATTTTTGT
GATGCTCGTCAGGGGGGCGGAGCCTATGGAAAAACGCCAGCAACGCGGCCTTTTTACGGTTCCTGGCCTT
TTGCTGGCCTTTTGCTCACATGT
Features (pLannotate 1.2.2; 13 found; start..end, strand, type, name):
      1..141     -  repeat_region  AAV2 ITR: inverted terminal repeat of adeno-associated virus serotype 2 inverted
    667..1383    +  CDS            SYFP2: SYFP2 is a basic (constitutively fluorescent) yellow fluorescent protein published in 2006, derived from Aequorea victoria. It is reported to be a very rapidly-maturing monomer with moderate acid sensitivity.
   1423..1580    +  misc_feature   WPRE (fragment): woodchuck hepatitis virus posttranscriptional regulatory element
   1586..1666    +  misc_feature   WPRE (fragment): woodchuck hepatitis virus posttranscriptional regulatory element
   1683..1794    +  polyA_signal   bGH poly(A) signal: bovine growth hormone polyadenylation signal
   1912..2052    +  repeat_region  AAV2 ITR: inverted terminal repeat of adeno-associated virus serotype 2 inverted
   2057..2108    -  misc_feature   bom (fragment): basis of mobility region from pBR322
   2127..2507    +  rep_origin     M13 ori (sequence partly withheld): M13 bacteriophage origin of replication; arrow indicates direction of (+) strand synthesis
   2583..2632    -  misc_feature   bom (fragment): basis of mobility region from pBR322
   2734..2769    -  CDS            rop (fragment): Rop protein, which maintains plasmids at low copy number; rop
   2864..2968    +  promoter       AmpR promoter: bla
   2969..3829    +  CDS            AmpR: β-lactamase; bla; confers resistance to ampicillin, carbenicillin, and related antibiotics
   4000..4588    +  rep_origin     ori: high-copy-number ColE1/pMB1/pBR322/pUC origin of replication
