[The description below was written by a language model from this plasmid's Addgene catalogue record and pLannotate feature annotations shown in this document.]
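Description:
AiP12687 - pAAV-AiE0649h-minBG-SYFP2-WPRE3-BGHpA (alias CN2687) is an AAV transfer plasmid of about 4.6 kb built on a pAAV backbone and designed for packaging into recombinant adeno-associated virus. Two AAV2 inverted terminal repeats flank the expression cassette. They define the segment that is replicated and encapsidated when the plasmid is supplied with rep/cap and helper functions. Outside the ITRs, the bacterial backbone carries a high-copy ColE1/pUC-type origin, an ampicillin resistance gene (β-lactamase) with its own promoter, and an M13 phage origin. Small remnants of the pBR322 bom and rop regions are also annotated. The record lists a recombination-deficient stable strain as the propagation host, which is common for ITR-containing plasmids because the repeats are prone to rearrangement.

The payload is an enhancer-driven fluorescent reporter. According to the catalogue entry, the AiE0649h enhancer is placed upstream of a minimal beta-globin promoter (minBG), which has little activity on its own and so leaves cell-type specificity to the enhancer. Neither element is annotated in the feature table, but both presumably occupy the unannotated region between the first ITR and the coding sequence. They drive SYFP2, a rapidly maturing monomeric yellow fluorescent protein derived from Aequorea victoria. Downstream lies WPRE3, a shortened woodchuck hepatitis virus posttranscriptional regulatory element that appears as two WPRE fragments and boosts transcript stability and expression. A bovine growth hormone polyadenylation signal follows it. The construct is intended to direct AAV-mediated transgene expression to cortical layer 5 intratelencephalic (L5 IT) neurons, labelling them with yellow fluorescence, and it belongs to a larger enhancer AAV toolkit for genetic access to cortical cell types.
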