Addgene plasmid #224003: AiP12687 - pAAV-AiE0649h-minBG-SYFP2-WPRE3-BGHpA (Alias: CN2687)
Purpose: AiE0649h is an enhancer sequence, designed to drive AAV-mediated transgene expression in cortical L5_IT neurons
Depositing lab: Allen Institute for Brain Science & Jonathan Ting. Depositing organization: Allen Institute. Publication: A suite of enhancer AAVs and transgenic mouse lines for genetic access to cortical cell types. Ben-Simon Y, Hooper M, Narayan S, Daigle TL, Dwivedi D, Way SW, Oster A, Stafford DA, Mich JK, Taormina MJ, Martinez RA, Opitz-Araya X, Roth JR, Alexander JR, Allen S, Amster A, Arbuckle J, Ayala A, Baker PM, Bakken TE, Barcelli T, Barta S, Bendrick J, Bertagnolli D, Bielstein C, Bishwakarma P, Bowlus J, Boyer G, Brouner K, Casian B, Casper T, Chakka AB, Chakrabarty R, Chance RK, Chavan S, Clark M, Colbert K, Collman F, Daniel S, Departee M, DiValentin P, Donadio N, Dotson N, Egdorf T, Fliss T, Gabitto M, Garcia J, Gary A, Gasperini M, Gloe J, Goldy J, Gore BB, Graybuck L, Greisman N, Haeseleer F, Halterman C, Haradon Z, Hastings SD, Helback O, Ho W, Hockemeyer D, Huang C, Huff S, Hunker A, Johansen N, Jones D, Juneau Z, Kalmbach B, Kannan M, Khem S, Kussick E, Kutsal R, Larsen R, Lee C, Lee AY, Leibly M, Lenz GH, Li S, Liang E, Lusk N, Madigan Z, Malloy J, Malone J, McCue R, Melchor J, Mollenkopf T, Moosman S, Morin E, Newman D, Ng L, Ngo K, Omstead V, Otto S, Oyama A, Pena N, Pham T, Phillips E, Pom CA, Potekhina L, Ransford S, Ray PL, Rette D, Reynoldson C, Rimorin C, Rocha D, Ruiz A, Sanchez REA, Sawyer L, Sedeno-Cortes A, Sevigny JP, Shapovalova N, Shepard N, Shulga L, Sigler AR, Siverts L, Soliman S, Somasundaram S, Staats B, Stewart K, Szelenyi E, Tieu M, Trader C, Tran A, van Velthoven CTJ, Walker M, Wang Y, Weed N, Wirthlin M, Wood T, Wynalda B, Yao Z, Zhou T, Ariza J, Dee N, Reding M, Ronellenfitch K, Mufti S, Sunkin SM, Smith KA, Esposito L, Waters J, Thyagarajan B, Yao S, Lein ES, Zeng H, Levi BP, Ngai J, Ting JT, Tasic B. Cell. 2025 May 16:S0092-8674(25)00513-6. doi: 10.1016/j.cell.2025.05.002. PubMed 40403729.
Backbone
  Vector backbone: pAAV
  Vector type: AAV
Growth in bacteria
  Bacterial resistance: Ampicillin, 100 μg/mL
  Growth temperature: 30°C
  Growth strain: NEB Stable
  Copy number: High Copy
Gene/Insert
  Gene/Insert name: SYFP2
  Species: Synthetic
  Mutation: NA
  Promoter: minBG
  Cloning method: Other
Terms and licenses: Academic/Nonprofit Terms; Industry Terms: Not Available to Industry
Depositor comments: Cloning Method: RE Cloning
How to cite: AiP12687 - pAAV-AiE0649h-minBG-SYFP2-WPRE3-BGHpA (Alias: CN2687) was a gift from Allen Institute for Brain Science & Jonathan Ting (Addgene plasmid # 224003 ; http://n2t.net/addgene:224003 ; RRID:Addgene_224003)
